Addgene plasmid #182657: pCMV_NFL(R438TAG)-FLAG
Purpose: Expresses mouse neurofilament light chain with a TAG codon at the position R438 and a C-terminal FLAG tag (DYKDDDDK) in mammalian cells.
Depositing lab: Ivana Nikić-Spiegel. Depositing organization: Universitaetsklinikum Tuebingen. Publication: Minimal genetically encoded tags for fluorescent protein labeling in living neurons. Arsic A, Hagemann C, Stajkovic N, Schubert T, Nikic-Spiegel I. Nat Commun. 2022 Jan 14;13(1):314. doi: 10.1038/s41467-022-27956-y. PubMed 35031604.
Backbone
  Vector backbone: pCMV
  Vector type: Mammalian Expression
  Selectable markers: Neomycin (select with G418)
Growth in bacteria
  Bacterial resistance: Kanamycin, 50 μg/mL
  Growth temperature: 37°C
  Growth strain: DH5alpha
  Copy number: High Copy
Gene/Insert
  Gene/Insert name: mouse neurofilament light chain with a R438TAG mutation (alt name: NFL(R438TAG))
  Species: M. musculus (mouse)
  Mutation: R438TAG
  Entrez Gene: Nefl (a.k.a. CMT2E, NF-L, NF68, Nfl)
  Promoter: CMV
  Tag / fusion protein: FLAG tag (DYKDDDDK) (C terminal on insert)
  Cloning method: Unknown
  Sequencing primers: 5′ CMVfw; 3′ NA
Terms and licenses: Academic/Nonprofit Terms; Industry Terms: Not Available to Industry
How to cite: pCMV_NFL(R438TAG)-FLAG was a gift from Ivana Nikić-Spiegel (Addgene plasmid # 182657 ; http://n2t.net/addgene:182657 ; RRID:Addgene_182657)
