[The description below was written by a language model from this plasmid's Addgene catalogue record and pLannotate feature annotations shown in this document.]
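Description:
pCMV_NFL(R438TAG)-FLAG is a 5.6 kb mammalian expression plasmid built on a pCMV backbone. It is propagated in E. coli from a high-copy ColE1/pUC-type origin and also carries an f1 phage origin. A single Tn5 NeoR/KanR (aminoglycoside phosphotransferase) gene provides both selections. The bacterial bla-type promoter placed upstream drives it for kanamycin resistance in bacteria. The adjacent SV40 enhancer/early promoter, paired with an HSV TK polyadenylation signal, drives it for G418 selection in mammalian cells. The annotation software also reports short fragments matching ble, a bGH poly(A) signal and SV40 large T antigen. These appear to be backbone remnants rather than functional units.

The payload is the mouse neurofilament light chain gene (Nefl), expressed from the human CMV immediate-early enhancer and promoter and terminated by an SV40 poly(A) signal. The codon for arginine 438 has been replaced by an amber (TAG) stop codon, and a FLAG epitope is fused to the C-terminus. The feature table's "3xFLAG fragment" hit is short and consistent with the single FLAG tag described in the catalogue.

In an ordinary cell, translation would stop at position 438, giving a truncated, untagged product. Full-length FLAG-tagged protein is expected only when the amber codon is suppressed, for example by an orthogonal tRNA/synthetase pair supplied separately that inserts a noncanonical amino acid at that site. The FLAG tag therefore serves as a readout of successful read-through. The associated publication title points to use in minimal, genetically encoded tagging for site-specific fluorescent labelling of proteins in living neurons. The record does not specify the suppression components or the amino acid used.
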