Features (pLannotate 1.2.2; 15 found; start..end, strand, type, name):
      1..38      +  misc_feature   MCS (fragment): multiple cloning site
     42..1670    +  CDS            Nefl: NFL_MOUSE - Also known as Nf68, Nfl. Experimental evidence at protein level: Swiss-Prot protein existence level 1. Neurofilaments usually contain three intermediate filament proteins: NEFL, NEFM, and NEFH which are involved in the maintenance of neuronal caliber. May additionally cooperate with the neuronal intermediate filament proteins PRPH and INA to form neuronal filamentous networks (PubMed:22723690). From Mus musculus (Mouse).
   1685..1705    +  CDS            3xFLAG (fragment): three tandem FLAG® epitope tags
   1728..1811    +  CDS            large T antigen (fragment): large T antigen from SV40 (simian virus 40)
   1834..1955    +  polyA_signal   SV40 poly(A) signal: SV40 polyadenylation signal
   1989..2417    -  rep_origin     f1 ori (sequence partly withheld): f1 bacteriophage origin of replication; arrow indicates direction of (+) strand synthesis
   2444..2548    +  promoter       AmpR promoter: bla
   2550..2907    +  promoter       SV40 promoter: SV40 enhancer and early promoter
   2942..3736    +  CDS            NeoR/KanR: aminoglycoside phosphotransferase from Tn5; aph(3')-II (or nptII); confers resistance to neomycin, kanamycin, and G418 (Geneticin®)
   3757..3909    +  CDS            ble (fragment): BLE_KLEPN - Experimental evidence at protein level: Swiss-Prot protein existence level 1. Binding protein with a strong affinity to the bleomycin family of antibiotics. Binds to CL990; an antimitotic-antibiotic compound. From Klebsiella pneumoniae.
   3968..4015    +  polyA_signal   HSV TK poly(A) signal: herpes simplex virus thymidine kinase polyadenylation signal (Cole and Stacy, 1985)
   4106..4122    -  polyA_signal   bGH poly(A) signal (fragment): bovine growth hormone polyadenylation signal
   4344..4932    +  rep_origin     ori: high-copy-number ColE1/pMB1/pBR322/pUC origin of replication
   5107..5410    +  enhancer       CMV enhancer: human cytomegalovirus immediate early enhancer
   5411..5614    +  promoter       CMV promoter: human cytomegalovirus (CMV) immediate early promoter
>Addgene plasmid #182657 | pCMV_NFL(R438TAG)-FLAG | addgene full sequence | sequence record 363055 | Addgene NGS Result
GCTAGCGCTACCGGACTCAGATCTCGAGCTCAAGCTTCACCATGAGTTCGTTCGGCTACGATCCGTACTT
TTCGACCTCCTACAAGCGGCGCTATGTGGAGACGCCCCGGGTGCACATCTCCAGCGTGCGCAGCGGCTAC
AGCACGGCGCGCTCCGCGTACTCCAGCTACTCCGCGCCGGTCTCCTCCTCGCTGTCCGTGCGCCGCAGCT
ACTCGTCCAGCTCTGGCTCTTTGATGCCCAGCCTGGAGAATCTCGATCTGAGCCAGGTAGCCGCCATCAG
CAACGACCTCAAGTCTATCCGCACACAAGAGAAGGCACAGCTGCAGGACCTCAACGATCGCTTCGCCAGC
TTCATCGAGCGCGTGCACGAGCTGGAGCAGCAGAACAAGGTCCTGGAAGCCGAGCTGTTGGTGCTGCGCC
AGAAACACTCTGAGCCTTCCCGCTTCCGCGCCCTGTACGAGCAGGAGATCCGCGATCTGCGGCTGGCAGC
GGAAGACGCCACTAACGAGAAGCAGGCGCTGCAGGGCGAGCGCGAGGGGCTGGAGGAGACTCTGCGCAAC
CTGCAGGCTCGCTATGAGGAAGAAGTGCTGAGCCGCGAGGACGCCGAGGGCCGGCTGATGGAAGCGCGCA
AAGGTGCGGATGAGGCCGCGCTCGCCCGCGCCGAGCTGGAGAAGCGCATCGACAGCCTGATGGACGAGAT
AGCTTTCCTGAAGAAGGTGCACGAGGAAGAGATCGCCGAGCTGCAGGCTCAGATCCAGTATGCTCAGATC
TCCGTGGAGATGGACGTGTCCTCCAAGCCCGACCTCTCCGCCGCTCTCAAGGACATCCGCGCTCAGTACG
AGAAGCTGGCCGCCAAGAACATGCAGAACGCCGAAGAGTGGTTCAAGAGCCGCTTCACCGTGCTAACCGA
GAGCGCCGCCAAGAACACCGACGCTGTGCGCGCTGCCAAGGACGAGGTGTCGGAAAGCCGCCGCCTGCTC
AAGGCTAAGACCCTGGAGATCGAAGCCTGCCGGGGTATGAACGAAGCTCTGGAGAAGCAGCTGCAGGAGC
TAGAGGACAAGCAGAATGCAGACATTAGCGCCATGCAGGACACAATCAACAAACTGGAGAATGAGCTGAG
AAGCACGAAGAGCGAGATGGCCAGGTACCTGAAGGAGTACCAGGACCTCCTCAATGTCAAGATGGCCTTG
GACATCGAGATTGCAGCTTACAGAAAACTCTTGGAAGGCGAAGAGACCAGGCTCAGTTTCACCAGCGTGG
GTAGCATAACCAGCGGCTACTCTCAGAGCTCGCAGGTCTTCGGCCGTTCTGCTTACAGTGGCTTGCAGAG
CAGCTCCTACTTGATGTCTGCTTAGTCTTTCCCAGCCTACTATACCAGCCACGTCCAGGAAGAGCAGACA
GAGGTCGAGGAGACCATTGAGGCTACGAAAGCTGAGGAGGCCAAGGATGAGCCCCCCTCTGAAGGAGAAG
CAGAAGAGGAGGAGAAGGAGAAAGAGGAGGGAGAGGAAGAGGAAGGCGCTGAGGAGGAAGAAGCTGCCAA
GGATGAGTCTGAAGACACAAAAGAAGAAGAAGAAGGTGGTGAGGGTGAGGAGGAAGACACCAAAGAATCT
GAAGAGGAAGAGAAGAAAGAGGAGAGTGCTGGAGAGGAGCAGGTGGCTAAGAAGAAAGATGGGGCCCGGG
ATCCGGACTACAAAGACGATGACGACAAGTGAGCGGCCGCGACTCTAGATCATAATCAGCCATACCACAT
TTGTAGAGGTTTTACTTGCTTTAAAAAACCTCCCACACCTCCCCCTGAACCTGAAACATAAAATGAATGC
AATTGTTGTTGTTAACTTGTTTATTGCAGCTTATAATGGTTACAAATAAAGCAATAGCATCACAAATTTC
ACAAATAAAGCATTTTTTTCACTGCATTCTAGTTGTGGTTTGTCCAAACTCATCAATGTATCTTAAGGCG
TAAATTGTAAGCGTTAATATTTTGTTAAAATTCGCGTTAAATTTTTGTTAAATCAGCTCATTTTTTAACC
AATAGGCCGAAATCGGCAAAATCCCTTATAAATCAAAAGAATAGACCGAGATAGGGT
[37 nt withheld, positions 2088-2124]
AAAGAACGTGGACTCCAACGTCAAAGG
[49 nt withheld, positions 2152-2200]
T
[91 nt withheld, positions 2202-2292]
G
[124 nt withheld, positions 2294-2417]
CAGGTGGCACTTTTCGGGGAAATGTGCGCGGAACCCCTATTTGTTTATTTTTCTAAATACATTCAAATAT
GTATCCGCTCATGAGACAATAACCCTGATAAATGCTTCAATAATATTGAAAAAGGAAGAGTCCTGAGGCG
GAAAGAACCAGCTGTGGAATGTGTGTCAGTTAGGGTGTGGAAAGTCCCCAGGCTCCCCAGCAGGCAGAAG
TATGCAAAGCATGCATCTCAATTAGTCAGCAACCAGGTGTGGAAAGTCCCCAGGCTCCCCAGCAGGCAGA
AGTATGCAAAGCATGCATCTCAATTAGTCAGCAACCATAGTCCCGCCCCTAACTCCGCCCATCCCGCCCC
TAACTCCGCCCAGTTCCGCCCATTCTCCGCCCCATGGCTGACTAATTTTTTTTATTTATGCAGAGGCCGA
GGCCGCCTCGGCCTCTGAGCTATTCCAGAAGTAGTGAGGAGGCTTTTTTGGAGGCCTAGGCTTTTGCAAA
GATCGATCAAGAGACAGGATGAGGATCGTTTCGCATGATTGAACAAGATGGATTGCACGCAGGTTCTCCG
GCCGCTTGGGTGGAGAGGCTATTCGGCTATGACTGGGCACAACAGACAATCGGCTGCTCTGATGCCGCCG
TGTTCCGGCTGTCAGCGCAGGGGCGCCCGGTTCTTTTTGTCAAGACCGACCTGTCCGGTGCCCTGAATGA
ACTGCAAGACGAGGCAGCGCGGCTATCGTGGCTGGCCACGACGGGCGTTCCTTGCGCAGCTGTGCTCGAC
GTTGTCACTGAAGCGGGAAGGGACTGGCTGCTATTGGGCGAAGTGCCGGGGCAGGATCTCCTGTCATCTC
ACCTTGCTCCTGCCGAGAAAGTATCCATCATGGCTGATGCAATGCGGCGGCTGCATACGCTTGATCCGGC
TACCTGCCCATTCGACCACCAAGCGAAACATCGCATCGAGCGAGCACGTACTCGGATGGAAGCCGGTCTT
GTCGATCAGGATGATCTGGACGAAGAGCATCAGGGGCTCGCGCCAGCCGAACTGTTCGCCAGGCTCAAGG
CGAGCATGCCCGACGGCGAGGATCTCGTCGTGACCCATGGCGATGCCTGCTTGCCGAATATCATGGTGGA
AAATGGCCGCTTTTCTGGATTCATCGACTGTGGCCGGCTGGGTGTGGCGGACCGCTATCAGGACATAGCG
TTGGCTACCCGTGATATTGCTGAAGAGCTTGGCGGCGAATGGGCTGACCGCTTCCTCGTGCTTTACGGTA
TCGCCGCTCCCGATTCGCAGCGCATCGCCTTCTATCGCCTTCTTGACGAGTTCTTCTGAGCGGGACTCTG
GGGTTCGAAATGACCGACCAAGCGACGCCCAACCTGCCATCACGAGATTTCGATTCCACCGCCGCCTTCT
ATGAAAGGTTGGGCTTCGGAATCGTTTTCCGGGACGCCGGCTGGATGATCCTCCAGCGCGGGGATCTCAT
GCTGGAGTTCTTCGCCCACCCTAGGGGGAGGCTAACTGAAACACGGAAGGAGACAATACCGGAAGGAACC
CGCGCTATGACGGCAATAAAAAGACAGAATAAAACGCACGGTGTTGGGTCGTTTGTTCATAAACGCGGGG
TTCGGTCCCAGGGCTGGCACTCTGTCGATACCCCACCGAGACCCCATTGGGGCCAATACGCCCGCGTTTC
TTCCTTTTCCCCACCCCACCCCCCAAGTTCGGGTGAAGGCCCAGGGCTCGCAGCCAACGTCGGGGCGGCA
GGCCCTGCCATAGCCTCAGGTTACTCATATATACTTTAGATTGATTTAAAACTTCATTTTTAATTTAAAA
GGATCTAGGTGAAGATCCTTTTTGATAATCTCATGACCAAAATCCCTTAACGTGAGTTTTCGTTCCACTG
AGCGTCAGACCCCGTAGAAAAGATCAAAGGATCTTCTTGAGATCCTTTTTTTCTGCGCGTAATCTGCTGC
TTGCAAACAAAAAAACCACCGCTACCAGCGGTGGTTTGTTTGCCGGATCAAGAGCTACCAACTCTTTTTC
CGAAGGTAACTGGCTTCAGCAGAGCGCAGATACCAAATACTGTTCTTCTAGTGTAGCCGTAGTTAGGCCA
CCACTTCAAGAACTCTGTAGCACCGCCTACATACCTCGCTCTGCTAATCCTGTTACCAGTGGCTGCTGCC
AGTGGCGATAAGTCGTGTCTTACCGGGTTGGACTCAAGACGATAGTTACCGGATAAGGCGCAGCGGTCGG
GCTGAACGGGGGGTTCGTGCACACAGCCCAGCTTGGAGCGAACGACCTACACCGAACTGAGATACCTACA
GCGTGAGCTATGAGAAAGCGCCACGCTTCCCGAAGGGAGAAAGGCGGACAGGTATCCGGTAAGCGGCAGG
GTCGGAACAGGAGAGCGCACGAGGGAGCTTCCAGGGGGAAACGCCTGGTATCTTTATAGTCCTGTCGGGT
TTCGCCACCTCTGACTTGAGCGTCGATTTTTGTGATGCTCGTCAGGGGGGCGGAGCCTATGGAAAAACGC
CAGCAACGCGGCCTTTTTACGGTTCCTGGCCTTTTGCTGGCCTTTTGCTCACATGTTCTTTCCTGCGTTA
TCCCCTGATTCTGTGGATAACCGTATTACCGCCATGCATTAGTTATTAATAGTAATCAATTACGGGGTCA
TTAGTTCATAGCCCATATATGGAGTTCCGCGTTACATAACTTACGGTAAATGGCCCGCCTGGCTGACCGC
CCAACGACCCCCGCCCATTGACGTCAATAATGACGTATGTTCCCATAGTAACGCCAATAGGGACTTTCCA
TTGACGTCAATGGGTGGAGTATTTACGGTAAACTGCCCACTTGGCAGTACATCAAGTGTATCATATGCCA
AGTACGCCCCCTATTGACGTCAATGACGGTAAATGGCCCGCCTGGCATTATGCCCAGTACATGACCTTAT
GGGACTTTCCTACTTGGCAGTACATCTACGTATTAGTCATCGCTATTACCATGGTGATGCGGTTTTGGCA
GTACATCAATGGGCGTGGATAGCGGTTTGACTCACGGGGATTTCCAAGTCTCCACCCCATTGACGTCAAT
GGGAGTTTGTTTTGGCACCAAAATCAACGGGACTTTCCAAAATGTCGTAACAACTCCGCCCCATTGACGC
AAATGGGCGGTAGGCGTGTACGGTGGGAGGTCTATATAAGCAGAGCTGGTTTAGTGAACCGTCAGATCC
